>Addgene plasmid #102844 | STAGR_gRNAScaffold_mU6 | addgene full sequence | sequence record 201859 | Addgene NGS Result
TTATCCGGTAACTATCGTCTTGAGTCCAACCCGGTAAGACACGACTTATCGCCACTGGCAGCAGCCACTG
GTAACAGGATTAGCAGAGCGAGGTATGTAGGCGGTGCTACAGAGTTCTTGAAGTGGTGGCCTAACTACGG
CTACACTAGAAGAACAGTATTTGGTATCTGCGCTCTGCTGAAGCCAGTTACCTTCGGAAAAAGAGTTGGT
AGCTCTTGATCCGGCAAACAAACCACCGCTGGTAGCGGTGGTTTTTTTGTTTGCAAGCAGCAGATTACGC
GCAGAAAAAAAGGATCTCAAGAAGATCCTTTGATCTTTTCTACGGGGTCTGACGCTCAGTGGAACGAAAA
CTCACGTTAAGGGATTTTGGTCATGAGATTATCAAAAAGGATCTTCACCTAGATCCTTTTAAATTAAAAA
TGAAGTTTTAAATCAATCTAAAGTATATATGAGTAAACTTGGTCTGACAGTTATTAGAAAAATTCATCCA
GCAGACGATAAAACGCAATACGCTGGCTATCCGGTGCCGCAATGCCATACAGCACCAGAAAACGATCCGC
CCATTCGCCGCCCAGTTCTTCCGCAATATCACGGGTGGCCAGCGCAATATCCTGATAACGATCCGCCACG
CCCAGACGGCCGCAATCAATAAAGCCGCTAAAACGGCCATTTTCCACCATAATGTTCGGCAGGCACGCAT
CACCATGGGTCACCACCAGATCTTCGCCATCCGGCATGCTCGCTTTCAGACGCGCAAACAGCTCTGCCGG
TGCCAGGCCCTGATGTTCTTCATCCAGATCATCCTGATCCACCAGGCCCGCTTCCATACGGGTACGCGCA
CGTTCAATACGATGTTTCGCCTGATGATCAAACGGACAGGTCGCCGGGTCCAGGGTATGCAGACGACGCA
TGGCATCCGCCATAATGCTCACTTTTTCTGCCGGCGCCAGATGGCTAGACAGCAGATCCTGACCCGGCAC
TTCGCCCAGCAGCAGCCAATCACGGCCCGCTTCGGTCACCACATCCAGCACCGCCGCACACGGAACACCG
GTGGTGGCCAGCCAGCTCAGACGCGCCGCTTCATCCTGCAGCTCGTTCAGCGCACCGCTCAGATCGGTTT
TCACAAACAGCACCGGACGACCCTGCGCGCTCAGACGAAACACCGCCGCATCAGAGCAGCCAATGGTCTG
CTGCGCCCAATCATAGCCAAACAGACGTTCCACCCACGCTGCCGGGCTACCCGCATGCAGGCCATCCTGT
TCAATCATACTCTTCCTTTTTCAATATTATTGAAGCATTTATCAGGGTTATTGTCTCATGAGCGGATACA
TATTTGAATGTATTTAGAAAAATAAACAAATAGGGGTTCCGCGCACATTTCCCCGAAAAGTGCCACCTAA
ATTGTAAGCGTTAATATTTTGTTAAAATTCGCGTTAAATTTTTGTTAAATCAGCTCATTTTTTAACCAAT
AGGCCGAAATCGGCAAAATCCCTTATAAATCAAAAGAATAGACCGAGATAGGGTTGAGTGGCCGCTACAG
GGCGCTCCCATTCGCCATTCAGGCTGCGCAACTGTTGGGAAGGGCGTTTCGGTGCGGGCCTCTTCGCTAT
TACGCCAGCTGGCGAAAGGGGGATGTGCTGCAAGGCGATTAAGTTGGGTAACGCCAGGGTTTTCCCAGTC
ACGACGTTGTAAAACGACGGCCAGTGAGCGCGACGTAATACGACTCACTATAGGGCGAATTGAAGGAAGG
CCGTCAAGGCCGCATGTTTTAGAGCTAGAAATAGCAAGTTAAAATAAGGCTAGTCCGTTATCAACTTGAA
AAAGTGGCACCGAGTCGGTGCTTTTTTTCGGTGCTTTTTTGATCCGACGCCGCCATCTCTAGGCCCGCGC
CGGCCCCCTCGCACAGACTTGTGGGAGAAGCTCGGCTACTCCCCTGCCCCGGTTAATTTGCATATAATAT
TTCCTAGTAACTATAGAGGCTTAATGTGCGATAAAAGACAGATAATCTGTTCTTTTTAATACTAGCTACA
TTTTACATGATAGGCTTGGATTTCTATAAGAGATACAAATACTAAATTATTATTTTAAAAAACAGCACAA
AAGGAAACTCACCCTAACTGTAAAGTAATTGTGTGTTTTGAGACTATAAATATCCCTTGGAGAAAAGCCT
TGTTTGCTGGGCCTCATGGGCCTTCCTTTCACTGCCCGCTTTCCAGTCGGGAAACCTGTCGTGCCAGCTG
CATTAACATGGTCATAGCTGTTTCCTTGCGTATTGGGCGCTCTCCGCTTCCTCGCTCACTGACTCGCTGC
GCTCGGTCGTTCGGGTAAAGCCTGGGGTGCCTAATGAGCAAAAGGCCAGCAAAAGGCCAGGAACCGTAAA
AAGGCCGCGTTGCTGGCGTTTTTCCATAGGCTCCGCCCCCCTGACGAGCATCACAAAAATCGACGCTCAA
GTCAGAGGTGGCGAAACCCGACAGGACTATAAAGATACCAGGCGTTTCCCCCTGGAAGCTCCCTCGTGCG
CTCTCCTGTTCCGACCCTGCCGCTTACCGGATACCTGTCCGCCTTTCTCCCTTCGGGAAGCGTGGCGCTT
TCTCATAGCTCACGCTGTAGGTATCTCAGTTCGGTGTAGGTCGTTCGCTCCAAGCTGGGCTGTGTGCACG
AACCCCCCGTTCAGCCCGACCGCTGCGCC
Features (pLannotate 1.2.2; 10 found; start..end, strand, type, name):
    474..1268    -  CDS            NeoR/KanR: aminoglycoside phosphotransferase confers resistance to neomycin, kanamycin, and G418 (Geneticin®)
   1269..1373    -  promoter       AmpR promoter: bla
   1399..1530    -  rep_origin     M13 ori (fragment): M13 bacteriophage origin of replication; arrow indicates direction of (+) strand synthesis
   1551..1707    -  CDS            lacZα (fragment): LacZα fragment of β-galactosidase; lacZ fragment
   1716..1734    +  promoter       T7 promoter: promoter for bacteriophage T7 RNA polymerase
   1766..1841    +  misc_RNA       gRNA scaffold: guide RNA scaffold for the Streptococcus pyogenes CRISPR/Cas9 system
   1861..2174    +  promoter       U6 promoter: RNA polymerase III promoter for mouse U6 snRNA (Das et al., 1988)
   2199..2246    -  CDS            lacI (fragment): lac repressor; lacI; The lac repressor binds to the lac operator to inhibit transcription in E. coli. This inhibition can be relieved by adding lactose or isopropyl-β-D-thiogalactopyranoside (IPTG).
   2283..2323    -  rep_origin     RSF ori (fragment): Plasmids containing the RSF 1030 origin of replication can be propagated in E. coli cells that contain additional plasmids with compatible origins.
   2401..300     -  rep_origin     ori (across the origin): high-copy-number ColE1/pMB1/pBR322/pUC origin of replication
