[The description below was written by a language model from this plasmid's Addgene catalogue record and pLannotate feature annotations shown in this document.]
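Description:
STAGR_gRNAScaffold_mU6 is a small (about 2.7 kb) bacterial plasmid that is not an expression vector in its own right. It serves as a PCR template for string assembly gRNA cloning (STAgR), a one-step method for building vectors that carry several guide RNA cassettes for multiplex CRISPR work. It is propagated in E. coli through a high-copy ColE1/pUC-type origin. Selection is with kanamycin, conferred by an aminoglycoside phosphotransferase (NeoR/KanR) gene that sits directly downstream of a bla (AmpR) promoter. The remaining annotated elements are short fragments of an M13 origin, lacZα, lacI and an RSF origin, together with a T7 promoter. These look like remnants of the cloning backbone, and the record gives them no role in the plasmid's stated purpose.

The functional insert, introduced by Gibson cloning, consists of the Streptococcus pyogenes Cas9 gRNA scaffold followed about 20 bp downstream by the mouse U6 (mU6) RNA polymerase III promoter, both in the same orientation. This order is the reverse of a normal gRNA expression unit, and it suits the template's use. Amplifying the scaffold–promoter block gives a "string" piece in which the scaffold can complete an upstream guide and the mU6 promoter can drive the next one. In the STAgR approach the variable targeting sequences are generally supplied through primer overhangs, so that the amplified pieces join into an array of promoter–spacer–scaffold units. The record itself states only that the plasmid can be used as a PCR template for a STAgR reaction and does not name destination vectors or target genes.
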