Addgene plasmid #102844: STAGR_gRNAScaffold_mU6
Purpose: Can be used as PCR template for a STAgR reaction
Depositing lab: Stefan Stricker. Depositing organization: Ludwig-Maximilians-Universitaet Muenchen (LMU). Publication: One step generation of customizable gRNA vectors for multiplex CRISPR approaches through string assembly gRNA cloning (STAgR). Breunig CT, Durovic T, Neuner AM, Baumann V, Wiesbeck MF, Koferle A, Gotz M, Ninkovic J, Stricker SH. PLoS One. 2018 Apr 27;13(4):e0196015. doi: 10.1371/journal.pone.0196015. eCollection 2018. PubMed 29702666.
Backbone
  Vector backbone: PCR Template for STAgR Reactions
  Backbone manufacturer: Stricker Lab
  Vector type: PCR Template for STAgR Inserts
Growth in bacteria
  Bacterial resistance: Kanamycin, 50 μg/mL
  Growth temperature: 37°C
  Growth strain: DH5alpha
  Copy number: Unknown
Gene/Insert
  Gene/Insert name: STAgR Insert gRNAScaffold_mU6
  Promoter: mU6
  Cloning method: Gibson Cloning
  Sequencing primers: 5′ GAGTTAGGGGCGGGACTATG; 3′ TTACGGTTCCTGGCCTTTTG
Terms and licenses: Academic/Nonprofit Terms; Industry Terms: Not Available to Industry
How to cite: STAGR_gRNAScaffold_mU6 was a gift from Stefan Stricker (Addgene plasmid # 102844 ; http://n2t.net/addgene:102844 ; RRID:Addgene_102844)
