>Addgene plasmid #102844 | STAGR_gRNAScaffold_mU6 | depositor partial sequence | sequence record 197810 | STAGR_gRNAScaffold_mU6 sequence 411 bps
GTTTTAGAGCTAGAAATAGCAAGTTAAAATAAGGCTAGTCCGTTATCAACTTGAAAAAGTGGCACCGAGT
CGGTGCTTTTTTTCGGTGCTTTTTTGATCCGACGCCGCCATCTCTAGGCCCGCGCCGGCCCCCTCGCACA
GACTTGTGGGAGAAGCTCGGCTACTCCCCTGCCCCGGTTAATTTGCATATAATATTTCCTAGTAACTATA
GAGGCTTAATGTGCGATAAAAGACAGATAATCTGTTCTTTTTAATACTAGCTACATTTTACATGATAGGC
TTGGATTTCTATAAGAGATACAAATACTAAATTATTATTTTAAAAAACAGCACAAAAGGAAACTCACCCT
AACTGTAAAGTAATTGTGTGTTTTGAGACTATAAATATCCCTTGGAGAAAAGCCTTGTTTG
